Addgene plasmid #66010: R0040 (pTet)_FB
Purpose: MoClo Basic Part: Controllable promoter - pTet - tetR regulated (strong constitutive promoter repressed by tetR, C0040, which can itself be inhibited by tetracycline or aTc) [F:R0040:B]
Depositing lab: Douglas Densmore. Depositing organization: Boston University Main Campus. Publication: CIDAR MoClo: Improved MoClo Assembly Standard and New E. coli Part Library Enable Rapid Combinatorial Design for Synthetic and Traditional Biology. Iverson SV, Haddock TL, Beal J, Densmore DM. ACS Synth Biol. 2016 Jan 15;5(1):99-103. doi: 10.1021/acssynbio.5b00124. Epub 2015 Nov 4. PubMed 26479688.
Backbone
  Vector backbone: DVA
  Vector type: Synthetic Biology
Growth in bacteria
  Bacterial resistance: Ampicillin, 100 μg/mL
  Growth temperature: 37°C
  Growth strain: DH5alpha
  Copy number: Unknown
Gene/Insert
  Gene/Insert name: Controllable promoter (alt name: Basic Part - Promoter)
  Species: Synthetic
  Cloning method: Unknown
Terms and licenses: Academic/Nonprofit Terms; Industry Terms: Not Available to Industry
How to cite: R0040 (pTet)_FB was a gift from Douglas Densmore (Addgene plasmid # 66010 ; http://n2t.net/addgene:66010 ; RRID:Addgene_66010)
