[The description below was written by a language model from this plasmid's Addgene catalogue record and pLannotate feature annotations shown in this document.]
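Description:
R0040 (pTet)_FB is a small (about 2.2 kb) synthetic-biology plasmid from the CIDAR MoClo part library for E. coli. It holds a single Level 0 "basic part", the tetR-regulated promoter pTet (BioBrick part R0040), in the ampicillin-resistant destination vector backbone DVA. The plasmid is propagated in standard cloning strains such as DH5alpha. The feature table shows a high-copy ColE1/pUC-type origin of replication and a β-lactamase (AmpR) gene with its own bla promoter, although the catalogue entry lists copy number as unknown. BioBrick prefix and suffix sequences and a putative bacterial transcription terminator flank the part insertion site.

The payload is very short. pTet is a strong promoter that is constitutive unless the TetR repressor (part C0040 in the same collection) is present. TetR binds the promoter's operators and shuts off transcription, and tetracycline or anhydrotetracycline (aTc) relieves that repression, so expression becomes inducible. The automated annotation detects a tet operator (tetO, O2 type). It also reports a short "H1-2O2 promoter fragment", which most likely reflects a match to a second tetO-like sequence within pTet rather than any mammalian promoter element.

The "FB" suffix and the [F:R0040:B] notation indicate that the part is flanked by the MoClo fusion sites F and B. These sites set its position and neighbours when it is excised and joined to other parts, such as ribosome binding sites, coding sequences and terminators, in Golden Gate-style modular assembly of transcription units. The Type IIS restriction sites themselves are not annotated in the feature table. The construct serves as a reusable promoter module for building regulated genetic circuits in E. coli.
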