Features (pLannotate 1.2.2; 8 found; start..end, strand, type, name):
      5..23      +  protein_bind   tet operator: tetO; bacterial operator O2 for the tetR and tetA genes tetracycline repressor TetR
     29..48      +  promoter       H1-2O2 promoter (fragment): doxycycline-inducible variant of the human H1 RNA promoter (Henriksen et al., 2007)
     70..90      +  misc_feature   BioBrick suffix: universal suffix for all parts
    267..855     -  rep_origin     ori: high-copy-number ColE1/pMB1/pBR322/pUC origin of replication
   1026..1886    -  CDS            AmpR: β-lactamase; bla; confers resistance to ampicillin, carbenicillin, and related antibiotics
   1887..1991    -  promoter       AmpR promoter: bla
   2081..2124    -  terminator     bacterial terminator: putative bacterial transcription terminator
   2127..2148    +  misc_feature   BioBrick prefix: BioBrick prefix for parts that do not start with "ATG"
>Addgene plasmid #66010 | R0040 (pTet)_FB | depositor full sequence | sequence record 114125 | R0040 (pTet)_FB sequence 2162 bps
CGCTTCCCTATCAGTGATAGAGATTGACATCCCTATCAGTGATAGAGATACTGAGCACTACTAGAGACCT
ACTAGTAGCGGCCGCTGCAGGCTTCCTCGCTCACTGACTCGCTGCGCTCGGTCGTTCGGCTGCGGCGAGC
GGTATCAGCTCACTCAAAGGCGGTAATACGGTTATCCACAGAATCAGGGGATAACGCAGGAAAGAACATG
TGAGCAAAAGGCCAGCAAAAGGCCAGGAACCGTAAAAAGGCCGCGTTGCTGGCGTTTTTCCACAGGCTCC
GCCCCCCTGACGAGCATCACAAAAATCGACGCTCAAGTCAGAGGTGGCGAAACCCGACAGGACTATAAAG
ATACCAGGCGTTTCCCCCTGGAAGCTCCCTCGTGCGCTCTCCTGTTCCGACCCTGCCGCTTACCGGATAC
CTGTCCGCCTTTCTCCCTTCGGGAAGCGTGGCGCTTTCTCATAGCTCACGCTGTAGGTATCTCAGTTCGG
TGTAGGTCGTTCGCTCCAAGCTGGGCTGTGTGCACGAACCCCCCGTTCAGCCCGACCGCTGCGCCTTATC
CGGTAACTATCGTCTTGAGTCCAACCCGGTAAGACACGACTTATCGCCACTGGCAGCAGCCACTGGTAAC
AGGATTAGCAGAGCGAGGTATGTAGGCGGTGCTACAGAGTTCTTGAAGTGGTGGCCTAACTACGGCTACA
CTAGAAGAACAGTATTTGGTATCTGCGCTCTGCTGAAGCCAGTTACCTTCGGAAAAAGAGTTGGTAGCTC
TTGATCCGGCAAACAAACCACCGCTGGTAGCGGTGGTTTTTTTGTTTGCAAGCAGCAGATTACGCGCAGA
AAAAAAGGATCTCAAGAAGATCCTTTGATCTTTTCTACGGGGTCTGACGCTCAGTGGAACGAAAACTCAC
GTTAAGGGATTTTGGTCATGAGATTATCAAAAAGGATCTTCACCTAGATCCTTTTAAATTAAAAATGAAG
TTTTAAATCAATCTAAAGTATATATGAGTAAACTTGGTCTGACAGTTACCAATGCTTAATCAGTGAGGCA
CCTATCTCAGCGATCTGTCTATTTCGTTCATCCATAGTTGCCTGACTCCCCGTCGTGTAGATAACTACGA
TACGGGAGGGCTTACCATCTGGCCCCAGTGCTGCAATGATACCGCGCGACCCACGCTCACCGGCTCCAGA
TTTATCAGCAATAAACCAGCCAGCCGGAAGGGCCGAGCGCAGAAGTGGTCCTGCAACTTTATCCGCCTCC
ATCCAGTCTATTAATTGTTGCCGGGAAGCTAGAGTAAGTAGTTCGCCAGTTAATAGTTTGCGCAACGTTG
TTGCCATTGCTACAGGCATCGTGGTGTCACGCTCGTCGTTTGGTATGGCTTCATTCAGCTCCGGTTCCCA
ACGATCAAGGCGAGTTACATGATCCCCCATGTTGTGCAAAAAAGCGGTTAGCTCCTTCGGTCCTCCGATC
GTTGTCAGAAGTAAGTTGGCCGCAGTGTTATCACTCATGGTTATGGCAGCACTGCATAATTCTCTTACTG
TCATGCCATCCGTAAGATGCTTTTCTGTGACTGGTGAGTACTCAACCAAGTCATTCTGAGAATAGTGTAT
GCGGCGACCGAGTTGCTCTTGCCCGGCGTCAATACGGGATAATACCGCGCCACATAGCAGAACTTTAAAA
GTGCTCATCATTGGAAAACGTTCTTCGGGGCGAAAACTCTCAAGGATCTTACCGCTGTTGAGATCCAGTT
CGATGTAACCCACTCGTGCACCCAACTGATCTTCAGCATCTTTTACTTTCACCAGCGTTTCTGGGTGAGC
AAAAACAGGAAGGCAAAATGCCGCAAAAAAGGGAATAAGGGCGACACGGAAATGTTGAATACTCATACTC
TTCCTTTTTCAATATTATTGAAGCATTTATCAGGGTTATTGTCTCATGAGCGGATACATATTTGAATGTA
TTTAGAAAAATAAACAAATAGGGGTTCCGCGCACATTTCCCCGAAAAGTGCCACCTGACGTCTAAGAAAC
CATTATTATCATGACATTAACCTATAAAAATAGGCGTATCACGAGGCAGAATTTCAGATAAAAAAAATCC
TTAGCTTTCGCTAAGGATGATTTCTGGAATTCGCGGCCGCTTCTAGAGACTAGTGGGTCTCA
