>Addgene plasmid #66010 | R0040 (pTet)_FB | addgene partial sequence | sequence record 114124 | MoCloR 5'-gccacctgacgtctaagaaacc-3'
ATAGGCGTATCACGAGGCAGAATTTCAGATAAAAAAAATCCTTAGCTTTCGCTAAGGATGATTTCTGGAA
TTCGCGGCCGCTTCTAGAGACTAGTGGGTCTCACGCTTCCCTATCAGTGATAGAGATTGACATCCCTATC
AGTGATAGAGATACTGAGCACTACTAGAGACCTACTAGTAGCGGCCGCTGCAGGCTTCCTCGCTCACTGA
CTCGCTGCGCTCGGTCGTTCGGCTGCGGCGAGCGGTATCAGCTCACTCAAAGGCGGTAATACGGTTATCC
ACAGAATCAGGGGATAACGCAGGAAAGAACATGTGAGCAAAAGGCCAGCAAAAGGCCAGGAACCGTAAAA
AGGCCGCGTTGCTGGCGTTTTTCCACAGGCTCCGCCCCCCTGACGAGCATCACAAAAATCGACGCTCAAG
TCAGAGGTGGCGAAACCCGACAGGACTATAAAGATACCAGGCGTTTCCCCCTGGAAGCTCCCTCGTGCGC
TCTCCTGTTCCGACCCTGCCGCTTACCGGATACCTGTCCGCCTTTCTCCCTTCGGGAAGCGTGGCGCTTT
CTCATAGCTCACGCTGTAGGTATCTCAGTTCGGTGTAGGTCGTTCGCTCCAAGCTGGGCTGTGTGCACGA
ACCCCCCGTTCAGCCCGACCGCTGCGCCTTATCCGGTAACTATCGTCTTGAGTCCAACCCGGTAAGACAC
GACTTATCGCCACTGGCAGCAGCCACTGGTAACAGGATTAGCAGAGCGAGGTATGTAGGCGGTGCTACAG
AGTTCTTGAAGTGGTGGCCTAACTACGGCTACACTAGAAGAACAGTATTTGGTATCTGCGCTCTGCTGAA
GCCAGTTACCTTCGGAA
